>Addgene plasmid #246395 | pUC19_PHF1_HTC3xF_Puro_donor | addgene full sequence | sequence record 489789 | Addgene NGS Result
TCGCGCGTTTCGGTGATGACGGTGAAAACCTCTGACACATGCAGCTCCCGGAGACGGTCACAGCTTGTCT
GTAAGCGGATGCCGGGAGCAGACAAGCCCGTCAGGGCGCGTCAGCGGGTGTTGGCGGGTGTCGGGGCTGG
CTTAACTATGCGGCATCAGAGCAGATTGTACTGAGAGTGCACCATATGCGGTGTGAAATACCGCACAGAT
GCGTAAGGAGAAAATACCGCATCAGGCGCCATTCGCCATTCAGGCTGCGCAACTGTTGGGAAGGGCGATC
GGTGCGGGCCTCTTCGCTATTACGCCAGCTGGCGAAAGGGGGATGTGCTGCAAGGCGATTAAGTTGGGTA
ACGCCAGGGTTTTCCCAGTCACGACGTTGTAAAACGACGGCCAGTGAATTCGAGCTCTGGAAGCTGGGAA
ACTAGCAACTAGGTTTGGGGTCGGGGGGAGGGCTGTTAGTTACCGAGAGGAGAGCCAGTCACTAGAGTTG
GAAGAGGACTCAAAAAGCTGGTGATGGGTGCCCAGTGGTTTCCTATCAAGGTGTCTCAGGGATTTGGAGA
TGGGGGCACAGATACTTCATTCTTGATGGCAAAATAGGCAAAGAAAATGGGGAGGCTGGCCGGGCCCGGT
GGCTCACGCCTGTAATCCCAGCACTTTGGGAAGCTGAGGTGGGTGGATCATGAGGTCAGGAGTTCGAGAC
CAGTTTGGCCAACATGGCCAACACCTCATCTCTACTAAAAATACAAAAATTAGCCAGGCATGGTGGCATG
CGCCTGTAATCCCACCTACTTGGGAGACTGAGGCAGGAGAATTGCCTGAACCCGGGAGGTGGAGGTTGCA
GTGAGCCAAGATTGTGCCACTGCACTCTGGCCTGGGCGACAGAGCAAAACTCCATCTCAGGAAAAAAAAA
AAAAAAGAAAAAGAAAATGGGGAAGGTTTCTCAGCATTCATAACCTTCTCCTCCCCATTTCTTTTCTGGC
TAGGCCCCCCCAGGATGCAATGGCGCAGCCCCCCCGGCTGAGCCGCTCTGGTGCCTCCTCACTTTGGGAC
CCAGCTTCTCCTGCTCCCACCTCTGGCCCCAGGCCTCGGCTTTGGGAGGGTCAAGATGTGCTGGCCAGAT
GGACTGATGGGCTGCTATACTTGGGTACCATCAAAAAGGTGGACAGTGCTAGGGAGGTGTGTCTGGTCCA
GTTTGAGGATGATTCGCAGTTTCTGGTTCTATGGAAAGACATTAGCCCTGCTGCCCTCCCTGGAGAGGAA
CTCCTCTGTTGTGTCTGTCGCTCTGAGACTGTGGTCCCTGGGAACCGGCTGGTCAGCTGTGAGAAGTGTC
GCCATGCTTATCACCAGGACTGCCATGTTCCCAGGGCTCCAGCCCCTGGAGAGGGAGAGGGCACATCCTG
GGTATGCCGCCAGTGTGTCTTTGCGATCGCCACCAAGAGGGGAGGTGCCCTGAAGAAGGGCCCCTATGCC
CGGGCCATGCTGGGTATGAAGCTTTCTCTGCCATATGGACTGAAGGGGCTGGACTGGGATGCTGGACATC
TGAGCAACCGACAGCAGAGTTACTGTTACTGTGGTGGCCCTGGGGAGTGGAACCTGAAAATGCTGCAGTG
CCGGAGCTGCCTGCAGTGGTTCCATGAGGCCTGCACCCAGTGTCTGAGCAAGCCCCTCCTCTATGGGGAC
AGGTTCTATGAATTTGAATGCTGTGTGTGTCGCGGGGGCCCTGAGAAAGTCCGGAGACTACAGCTTCGCT
GGGTGGATGTGGCCCATCTTGTCCTGTATCACCTCAGTGTTTGCTGTAAGAAGAAATACTTTGATTTTGA
TCGTGAGATCCTCCCCTTCACTTCTGAGAATTGGGACAGTTTGCTCCTGGGGGAGCTTTCAGACACCCCC
AAAGGAGAACGTTCTTCCAAGCTCCTCTCTGCTCTTAACAGCCACAAGGACCGTTTCATTTCAGGGAGAG
AGATTAAGAAGAGGAAATGTTTGTTTGGTCTCCATGCTCGGATGCCTCCCCCTGTGGAGCCCCCTACTGG
AGATGGAGCACTCACCAGCTTCCCTTCAGGGCAGGGCCCTGGGGGAGGGGTCTCACGTCCCCTGGGGAAG
CGCCGGAGGCCGGAGCCAGAGCCCCTGAGGAGGAGGCAGAAGGGGAAAGTGGAGGAGCTGGGGCCACCCT
CAGCAGTGCGCAATCAGCCCGAGCCCCAGGAGCAGAGGGAGCGGGCTCATCTGCAGAGGGCACTGCAGGC
CTCAGTGTCTCCACCATCCCCCAGCCCTAACCAGAGTTACCAGGGCAGCAGCGGCTACAACTTCCGGCCC
ACAGATGCCCGCTGCCTGCCCAGCAGCCCCATCCGGATGTTTGCTTCCTTCCACCCTTCTGCCAGCACCG
CAGGGACCTCTGGGGACAGTGGACCCCCAGACAGGTCACCCCTGGAACTTCACATTGGTTTCCCCACAGA
CATCCCTAAAAGTGCCCCCCACTCGATGACTGCCTCATCTTCCTCAGTTTCATCCCCATCCCCAGGTCTT
CCTAGACGCTCAGCACCCCCTTCTCCCCTGTGCCGTAGTTTGTCTCCTGGGACTGGGGGAGGAGTCCGAG
GTGGGGTTGGTTACCTGTCCCGAGGGGACCCTGTCCGGGTCCTTGCTCGGAGAGTACGGCCTGATGGCTC
TGTGCAGTACCTGGTTGAGTGGGGAGGAGGGGGCATCTTCACCGGTGAGCCAACCACTGAGGATCTGTAC
TTTCAGAGCGATAACGCGATCGCAGAAATCGGTACTGGCTTTCCATTCGACCCCCATTATGTGGAAGTCC
TGGGCGAGCGCATGCACTACGTCGATGTTGGTCCGCGCGATGGCACCCCTGTGCTGTTCCTGCACGGTAA
CCCGACCTCCTCCTACGTGTGGCGCAACATCATCCCGCATGTTGCACCGACCCATCGCTGCATTGCTCCA
GACCTGATCGGTATGGGCAAATCCGACAAACCAGACCTGGGTTATTTCTTCGACGACCACGTCCGCTTCA
TGGATGCCTTCATCGAAGCCCTGGGTCTGGAAGAGGTCGTCCTGGTCATTCACGACTGGGGCTCCGCTCT
GGGTTTCCACTGGGCCAAGCGCAATCCAGAGCGCGTCAAAGGTATTGCATTTATGGAGTTCATCCGCCCT
ATCCCGACCTGGGACGAATGGCCAGAATTTGCCCGCGAGACCTTCCAGGCCTTCCGCACCACCGACGTCG
GCCGCAAGCTGATCATCGATCAGAACGTTTTTATCGAGGGTACGCTGCCGATGGGTGTCGTCCGCCCGCT
GACTGAAGTCGAGATGGACCATTACCGCGAGCCGTTCCTGAATCCTGTTGACCGCGAGCCACTGTGGCGC
TTCCCAAACGAGCTGCCAATCGCCGGTGAGCCAGCGAACATCGTCGCGCTGGTCGAAGAATACATGGACT
GGCTGCACCAGTCCCCTGTCCCGAAGCTGCTGTTCTGGGGCACCCCAGGCGTTCTGATCCCACCGGCCGA
AGCCGCTCGCCTGGCCAAAAGCCTGCCTAACTGCAAGGCTGTGGACATCGGCCCGGGTCTGAATCTGCTG
CAAGAAGACAACCCGGACCTGATCGGCAGCGAGATCGCGCGCTGGCTGTCGACGCTCGAGATTTCCGGCG
ACTACAAAGACCATGACGGTGATTATAAAGATCATGACATCGATTACAAGGATGACGATGACAAGTGAAC
GCGTACAGCCTGCCTCTGCCCAGCTCCCCATTCACACACACCGGCACTTTCATACCCTGACCTCTGACCT
CACCTACAGCTGGGATGTACCTGGAGAGATAGGGGGTAGTTCTCCCTACTGCCCAGGCTGGAATCCAAGA
GTGGGGAGTGGGGAAGAGGCCCTCTTCTCTACCCTCCTTCATGATTCCTGACCCCTCCCATCCTTCCCAT
TTCCTTTGATGTTATTTTGTTACAGCTTTTTAAATATTTTTTAAAATTATTTAACCCCTGGGGGCAGAGA
CTGAGGAGGGAGGATGATAAGGGATCCCGGACTCTGTATGATTGAAATAAAGAGAAATAAACAAAGGTAC
CAACTTGTTTATTGCAGCTTATAATGGTTACAAATAAAGCAATAGCATCACAAATTTCACAAATAAAGCA
TTTTTTTCACTGCATTCTAGTTGTGGTTTGTCCAAACTCATCAATGTATCTTAAACTTGTTTATTGCAGC
TTATAATGGTTACAAATAAAGCAATAGCATCACAAATTTCACAAATAAAGCATTTTTTTCACTGCATTCT
AGTTGTGGTTTGTCCAAACTCATCAATGTATCTTAAACTTGTTTATTGCAGCTTATAATGGTTACAAATA
AAGCAATAGCATCACAAATTTCACAAATAAAGCATTTTTTTCACTGCATTCTAGTTGTGGTTTGTCCAAA
CTCATCAATGTATCTTAGACTGTGCCTTCTAGTTGCCAGCCATCTGTTGTTTGCCCCTCCCCCGTGCCTT
CCTTGACCCTGGAAGGTGCCACTCCCACTGTCCTTTCCTAATAAAATGAGGAAATTGCATCGCATTGTCT
GAGTAGGTGTCATTCTATTCTGGGGGGTGGGGTGGGGCAGGACAGCAAGGGGGAGGATTGGGAAGAGAAT
AGCAGGCATGCGGCCGCGATATCATAACTTCGTATAATGTATGCTATACGAAGTTATGGGGTTGGGGTTG
CGCCTTTTCCAAGGCAGCCCTGGGTTTGCGCAGGGACGCGGCTGCTCTGGGCGTGGTTCCGGGAAACGCA
GCGGCGCCGACCCTGGGTCTCGCACATTCTTCACGTCCGTTCGCAGCGTCACCCGGATCTTCGCCGCTAC
CCTTGTGGGCCCCCCGGCGACGCTTCCTGCTCCGCCCCTAAGTCGGGAAGGTTCCTTGCGGTTCGCGGCG
TGCCGGACGTGACAAACGGAAGCCGCACGTCTCACTAGTACCCTCGCAGACGGACAGCGCCAGGGAGCAA
TGGCAGCGCGCCGACCGCGATGGGCTGTGGCCAATAGCGGCTGCTCAGCAGGGCGCGCCGAGAGCAGCGG
CCGGGAAGGGGCGGTGCGGGAGGCGGGGTGTGGGGCGGTAGTGTGGGCCCTGTTCCTGCCCGCGCGGTGT
TCCGCATTCTGCAAGCCTCCGGAGCGCACGTCGGCAGTCGGCTCCCTCGTTGACCGAATCACCGACCTCT
CTCCCCAGCAATTCACCATGACCGAGTACAAGCCCACGGTGCGCCTCGCCACCCGCGACGACGTCCCCAG
GGCCGTACGCACCCTCGCCGCCGCGTTCGCCGACTACCCCGCCACGCGCCACACCGTCGATCCGGACCGC
CACATCGAGCGGGTCACCGAGCTGCAAGAACTCTTCCTCACGCGCGTCGGGCTCGACATCGGCAAGGTGT
GGGTCGCGGACGACGGCGCCGCGGTGGCGGTCTGGACCACGCCGGAGAGCGTCGAAGCGGGGGCGGTGTT
CGCCGAGATCGGCCCGCGCATGGCCGAGTTGAGCGGTTCCCGGCTGGCCGCGCAGCAACAGATGGAAGGC
CTCCTGGCGCCGCACCGGCCCAAGGAGCCCGCGTGGTTCCTGGCCACCGTCGGCGTCTCGCCCGACCACC
AGGGCAAGGGTCTGGGCAGCGCCGTCGTGCTCCCCGGAGTGGAGGCGGCCGAGCGCGCCGGGGTGCCCGC
CTTCCTGGAGACCTCCGCGCCCCGCAACCTCCCCTTCTACGAGCGGCTCGGCTTCACCGTCACCGCCGAC
GTCGAGGTGCCCGAAGGACCGCGCACCTGGTGCATGACCCGCAAGCCCGGTGCCTGACTCGAGTCTAGAC
CAATTGGTTTAAACCCTGCAGGCTGTGCCTTCTAGTTGCCAGCCATCTGTTGTTTGCCCCTCCCCCGTGC
CTTCCTTGACCCTGGAAGGTGCCACTCCCACTGTCCTTTCCTAATAAAATGAGGAAATTGCATCGCATTG
TCTGAGTAGGTGTCATTCTATTCTGGGGGGTGGGGTGGGGCAGGACAGCAAGGGGGAGGATTGGGAAGAC
AATAGCAGGCATGCTGGGGATGCGGTGGGCTCTATGGATAACTTCGTATAATGTATGCTATACGAAGTTA
TCCTAGGGTAAGACCTTCTACCTCTGACCTTCTTCCTAGTTCCCTTATCTAATTCTGGTTCCCATTTCAT
CCTGTTTGCTCACCCATTCCAGGTGGACAGTGCTAGGGAGGTGTGTCTGGTCCAGTTTGAGGATGATTCG
CAGTTTCTGGTTCTATGGAAAGACATTAGCCCTGGTAAGACTCTAGAGACCTGAGATTGCACATCCCATG
GAAAACAAACCTGGCCTAGAGGGGCAGAAAGAGACTTAAAGGCAGGCCCTGTGACACTGTGTTCTCTCAC
AGCTGCCCTCCCTGGAGAGGAACTCCTCTGTTGTGTCTGTCGCTCTGAGACTGTGGTCCCTGGGAACCGG
CTGGTCAGCTGTGAGAAGTGTCGCCATGGTGAGAGGGCAGGTCACCTGAATGGTCCAGCTTGCTCTTCCC
TCCAGGATGGTCTCTATATCACCTGTCCTGGCCTTAGTCCCCAAGCCACTGCTCTGGCCAGGCTGCTTAG
CCTTATCTTAGTCCTCATCCGCTTTCAGCCCAGGGAGAAGCAGCCATGGAAAGGGGTGGTATAACCTTTG
CAGGCAGAAGATGGTTTAAATGCATCCTTTTCTAACCATATGACCTCGGACAAGTCCCTTAACCTCTAGG
AGCCTCAGTTCCCTGACTTGTAAAATAAGGATAATGCACCCCCTCATCAAGACCATGGTCAGGGATTAAA
TGAGATGGGTAAAGACTATTCCTGTCCCAATACCAAGCACACACAGGTATGCAATAAAAGCTTGGCGTAA
TCATGGTCATAGCTGTTTCCTGTGTGAAATTGTTATCCGCTCACAATTCCACACAACATACGAGCCGGAA
GCATAAAGTGTAAAGCCTGGGGTGCCTAATGAGTGAGCTAACTCACATTAATTGCGTTGCGCTCACTGCC
CGCTTTCCAGTCGGGAAACCTGTCGTGCCAGCTGCATTAATGAATCGGCCAACGCGCGGGGAGAGGCGGT
TTGCGTATTGGGCGCTCTTCCGCTTCCTCGCTCACTGACTCGCTGCGCTCGGTCGTTCGGCTGCGGCGAG
CGGTATCAGCTCACTCAAAGGCGGTAATACGGTTATCCACAGAATCAGGGGATAACGCAGGAAAGAACAT
GTGAGCAAAAGGCCAGCAAAAGGCCAGGAACCGTAAAAAGGCCGCGTTGCTGGCGTTTTTCCATAGGCTC
CGCCCCCCTGACGAGCATCACAAAAATCGACGCTCAAGTCAGAGGTGGCGAAACCCGACAGGACTATAAA
GATACCAGGCGTTTCCCCCTGGAAGCTCCCTCGTGCGCTCTCCTGTTCCGACCCTGCCGCTTACCGGATA
CCTGTCCGCCTTTCTCCCTTCGGGAAGCGTGGCGCTTTCTCATAGCTCACGCTGTAGGTATCTCAGTTCG
GTGTAGGTCGTTCGCTCCAAGCTGGGCTGTGTGCACGAACCCCCCGTTCAGCCCGACCGCTGCGCCTTAT
CCGGTAACTATCGTCTTGAGTCCAACCCGGTAAGACACGACTTATCGCCACTGGCAGCAGCCACTGGTAA
CAGGATTAGCAGAGCGAGGTATGTAGGCGGTGCTACAGAGTTCTTGAAGTGGTGGCCTAACTACGGCTAC
ACTAGAAGAACAGTATTTGGTATCTGCGCTCTGCTGAAGCCAGTTACCTTCGGAAAAAGAGTTGGTAGCT
CTTGATCCGGCAAACAAACCACCGCTGGTAGCGGTGGTTTTTTTGTTTGCAAGCAGCAGATTACGCGCAG
AAAAAAAGGATCTCAAGAAGATCCTTTGATCTTTTCTACGGGGTCTGACGCTCAGTGGAACGAAAACTCA
CGTTAAGGGATTTTGGTCATGAGATTATCAAAAAGGATCTTCACCTAGATCCTTTTAAATTAAAAATGAA
GTTTTAAATCAATCTAAAGTATATATGAGTAAACTTGGTCTGACAGTTACCAATGCTTAATCAGTGAGGC
ACCTATCTCAGCGATCTGTCTATTTCGTTCATCCATAGTTGCCTGACTCCCCGTCGTGTAGATAACTACG
ATACGGGAGGGCTTACCATCTGGCCCCAGTGCTGCAATGATACCGCGAGACCCACGCTCACCGGCTCCAG
ATTTATCAGCAATAAACCAGCCAGCCGGAAGGGCCGAGCGCAGAAGTGGTCCTGCAACTTTATCCGCCTC
CATCCAGTCTATTAATTGTTGCCGGGAAGCTAGAGTAAGTAGTTCGCCAGTTAATAGTTTGCGCAACGTT
GTTGCCATTGCTACAGGCATCGTGGTGTCACGCTCGTCGTTTGGTATGGCTTCATTCAGCTCCGGTTCCC
AACGATCAAGGCGAGTTACATGATCCCCCATGTTGTGCAAAAAAGCGGTTAGCTCCTTCGGTCCTCCGAT
CGTTGTCAGAAGTAAGTTGGCCGCAGTGTTATCACTCATGGTTATGGCAGCACTGCATAATTCTCTTACT
GTCATGCCATCCGTAAGATGCTTTTCTGTGACTGGTGAGTACTCAACCAAGTCATTCTGAGAATAGTGTA
TGCGGCGACCGAGTTGCTCTTGCCCGGCGTCAATACGGGATAATACCGCGCCACATAGCAGAACTTTAAA
AGTGCTCATCATTGGAAAACGTTCTTCGGGGCGAAAACTCTCAAGGATCTTACCGCTGTTGAGATCCAGT
TCGATGTAACCCACTCGTGCACCCAACTGATCTTCAGCATCTTTTACTTTCACCAGCGTTTCTGGGTGAG
CAAAAACAGGAAGGCAAAATGCCGCAAAAAAGGGAATAAGGGCGACACGGAAATGTTGAATACTCATACT
CTTCCTTTTTCAATATTATTGAAGCATTTATCAGGGTTATTGTCTCATGAGCGGATACATATTTGAATGT
ATTTAGAAAAATAAACAAATAGGGGTTCCGCGCACATTTCCCCGAAAAGTGCCACCTGACGTCTAAGAAA
CCATTATTATCATGACATTAACCTATAAAAATAGGCGTATCACGAGGCCCTTTCGTC
Features (pLannotate 1.2.2; 26 found; start..end, strand, type, name):
    137..236     +  misc_feature   bom (fragment): basis of mobility region from pBR322
    242..399     -  CDS            lacZα (fragment): LacZα fragment of β-galactosidase; lacZ fragment
    621..713     +  CDS            NANOGNB (fragment): NANGN_HUMAN - Experimental evidence at transcript level: Swiss-Prot protein existence level 2. From Homo sapiens (Human).
    727..894     -  CDS            C9orf85 (fragment): CI085_HUMAN - Experimental evidence at protein level: Swiss-Prot protein existence level 1. From Homo sapiens (Human).
   1000..2700    +  CDS            PHF1: PHF1_HUMAN - Also known as PCL1. Experimental evidence at protein level: Swiss-Prot protein existence level 1. Polycomb group (PcG) that specifically binds histone H3 trimethylated at 'Lys-36' (H3K36me3) and recruits the PRC2 complex. Involved in DNA damage response and is recruited at double-strand breaks (DSBs). Acts by binding to H3K36me3, a mark for transcriptional activation, and recruiting the PRC2 complex: it is however unclear whether recruitment of the PRC2 complex to H3K36me3 leads to enhance or inhibit H3K27me3 methylation mediated by the PRC2 complex. According to some reports, PRC
   2719..2739    +  CDS            TEV site: tobacco etch virus (TEV) protease recognition and cleavage site
   2752..3639    +  CDS            HaloTag®: modified bacterial dehalogenase that forms covalent bonds with chloroalkane derivatives
   3640..3705    +  CDS            3xFLAG: three tandem FLAG® epitope tags, followed by an enterokinase cleavage site
   4062..4183    +  polyA_signal   SV40 poly(A) signal: SV40 polyadenylation signal
   4184..4305    +  polyA_signal   SV40 poly(A) signal: SV40 polyadenylation signal
   4306..4427    +  polyA_signal   SV40 poly(A) signal: SV40 polyadenylation signal
   4430..4541    +  polyA_signal   bGH poly(A) signal: bovine growth hormone polyadenylation signal
   4644..4677    -  protein_bind   loxP: Cre-mediated recombination occurs in the 8-bp core sequence (GCATACAT). Cre recombinase
   4678..5188    +  promoter       hPGK promoter: human phosphoglycerate kinase 1 promoter
   5198..5797    +  CDS            PuroR: puromycin N-acetyltransferase; pac from Streptomyces alboniger; confers resistance to puromycin
   5833..6057    +  polyA_signal   bGH poly(A) signal: bovine growth hormone polyadenylation signal
   6058..6091    -  protein_bind   loxP: Cre-mediated recombination occurs in the 8-bp core sequence (GCATACAT). Cre recombinase
   6180..6467    +  CDS            Phf1 (fragment): PHF1_MOUSE - Also known as Plc1, Tctex-3, Tctex3. Experimental evidence at protein level: Swiss-Prot protein existence level 1. Polycomb group (PcG) that specifically binds histone H3 trimethylated at 'Lys-36' (H3K36me3) and recruits the PRC2 complex. Involved in DNA damage response and is recruited at double-strand breaks (DSBs). Acts by binding to H3K36me3, a mark for transcriptional activation, and recruiting the PRC2 complex: it is however unclear whether recruitment of the PRC2 complex to H3K36me3 leads to enhance or inhibit H3K27me3 methylation mediated by the PRC2 complex. According to
   6890..6906    -  protein_bind   lac operator: The lac repressor binds to the lac operator to inhibit transcription in E. coli. This inhibition can be relieved by adding lactose or isopropyl-β-D-thiogalactopyranoside (IPTG). lac repressor encoded by lacI
   6914..6944    -  promoter       lac promoter: promoter for the E. coli lac operon
   6959..6980    -  protein_bind   CAP binding site: CAP binding activates transcription in the presence of cAMP. E. coli catabolite activator protein
   6993..7085    -  CDS            lacI (fragment): lac repressor; lacI; The lac repressor binds to the lac operator to inhibit transcription in E. coli. This inhibition can be relieved by adding lactose or isopropyl-β-D-thiogalactopyranoside (IPTG).
   7268..7856    -  rep_origin     ori: high-copy-number ColE1/pMB1/pBR322/pUC origin of replication
   8027..8887    -  CDS            AmpR: β-lactamase; bla; confers resistance to ampicillin, carbenicillin, and related antibiotics
   8888..8992    -  promoter       AmpR promoter: bla
   9087..35      +  CDS            rop (fragment) (across the origin): Rop protein, which maintains plasmids at low copy number; rop
