[The description below was written by a language model from this plasmid's Addgene catalogue record and pLannotate feature annotations shown in this document.]
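Description:
pUC19_PHF1_HTC3xF_Puro_donor is a 9.1 kb donor plasmid built on the pUC19 backbone by Gibson cloning. It is described as a PHF1 donor with puromycin resistance for use in human cells. It is propagated in E. coli as a high-copy plasmid through the ColE1/pUC origin and selected with ampicillin via the β-lactamase gene. Remnants of the pUC19 lacZα/lac promoter region flank the insert.

The payload starts with a full-length human PHF1 (PCL1) coding sequence, which encodes a Polycomb-like protein that binds H3K36me3 and associates with PRC2. PHF1 is fused at its C terminus to a TEV protease cleavage site, HaloTag and a 3xFLAG epitope. This allows covalent chloroalkane-ligand labelling, affinity purification or immunodetection, and protease release of the tag. The fusion is followed by a strong transcriptional stop made of three tandem SV40 polyadenylation signals plus a bGH poly(A) signal. Next comes a selection cassette flanked by loxP sites, in which the human PGK promoter drives puromycin N-acetyltransferase with its own bGH poly(A). Integrants can therefore be selected with puromycin and the marker later removed with Cre.

No mammalian promoter is annotated upstream of the PHF1 fusion. The unannotated or spuriously annotated human sequence before it, and the PHF1-matching fragment after the second loxP, probably act as homology arms that place the tagged cDNA under endogenous PHF1 control. The record does not define these arms, the targeted position or the nuclease used. The associated study concerns PRC2 subcomplexes in human stem cells and cardiac differentiation, which fits a role in generating PHF1-tagged knock-in lines.
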