Addgene plasmid #246395: pUC19_PHF1_HTC3xF_Puro_donor
Purpose: PHF1 donor plasmid with puromycin resistance
Depositing lab: Yicheng Long. Depositing organization: Cornell University. Publication: Distinct specificity and functions of PRC2 subcomplexes in human stem cells and cardiac differentiation. Much C, Rajkumar SM, Chen L, Cohen JM, Gade AR, Pitt GS, Long Y. Mol Cell. 2025 Aug 7:S1097-2765(25)00615-X. doi: 10.1016/j.molcel.2025.07.014. PubMed 40803325.
Backbone
  Vector backbone: pUC19
  Vector type: Mammalian Expression
  Selectable markers: Puromycin
Growth in bacteria
  Bacterial resistance: Ampicillin, 100 μg/mL
  Growth temperature: 37°C
  Growth strain: DH5alpha
  Copy number: High Copy
Gene/Insert
  Gene/Insert name: PHF1
  Species: H. sapiens (human)
  Entrez Gene: PHF1 (a.k.a. MTF2L2, PCL1, PHF2, TDRD19C, hPHF1)
  Tag / fusion protein: HaloTag_3XFLAG (C terminal on insert)
  Cloning method: Gibson Cloning
Terms and licenses: Academic/Nonprofit Terms; Industry Terms: Not Available to Industry
How to cite: pUC19_PHF1_HTC3xF_Puro_donor was a gift from Yicheng Long (Addgene plasmid # 246395 ; http://n2t.net/addgene:246395 ; RRID:Addgene_246395)
